>Addgene plasmid #204094 | pBP-R_MCD7 | addgene full sequence | sequence record 413898 | Addgene NGS Result
GAAGATCCTTTGATCTTTTCTACGGGGTCTGACGCTCAGTGGAACGAAAACTCACGTTAAGGGATTTTGG
TCATGAGATTATCAAAAAGGATCTTCACCTAGATCCTTTTAAATTAAAAATGAAGTTTTAAATCAATCTA
AAGTATATATGAGTAAACTTGGTCTGACAGCTCGAGGCTTGGATTCTCACCAATAAAAAACGCCCGGCGG
CAACCGAGCGTTCTGAACAAATCCAGATGGAGTTCTGAGGTCATTACTGGATCTATCAACAGGAGTCCAA
GCGAGCTCGATATCAAATTACGCCCCGCCCTGCCACTCATCGCAGTACTGTTGTAATTCATTAAGCATTC
TGCCGACATGGAAGCCATCACAAACGGCATGATGAACCTGAATCGCCAGCGGCATCAGCACCTTGTCGCC
TTGCGTATAATATTTGCCCATGGTGAAAACGGGGGCGAAGAAGTTGTCCATATTGGCCACGTTTAAATCA
AAACTGGTGAAACTCACCCAGGGATTGGCTGACACGAAAAACATATTCTCAATAAACCCTTTAGGGAAAT
AGGCCAGGTTTTCACCGTAACACGCCACATCTTGCGAATATATGTGTAGAAACTGCCGGAAATCGTCGTG
GTATTCACTCCAGAGCGATGAAAACGTTTCAGTTTGCTCATGGAAAACGGTGTAACAAGGGTGAACACTA
TCCCATATCACCAGCTCACCGTCTTTCATTGCCATACGAAATTCCGGATGAGCATTCATCAGGCGGGCAA
GAATGTGAATAAAGGCCGGATAAAACTTGTGCTTATTTTTCTTTACGGTCTTTAAAAAGGCCGTAATATC
CAGCTGAACGGTCTGGTTATAGGTACATTGAGCAACTGACTGAAATGCCTCAAAATGTTCTTTACGATGC
CATTGGGATATATCAACGGTGGTATATCCAGTGATTTTTTTCTCCATTTTAGCTTCCTTAGCTCCTGAAA
ATCTCGATAACTCAAAAAATACGCCCGGTAGTGATCTTATTTCATTATGGTGAAAGTTGGAACCTCTTAC
GTGCCCGATCAACTCGAGTGCCACCTGACGTCTAAGAAACCATTATTATCATGACATTAACCTATAAAAA
TAGGCGTATCACGAGGCAGAATTTCAGATAAAAAAAATCCTTAGCTTTCGCTAAGGATGATTTCTGGAAT
TCGCGGCCGCTTCTAGAATCTAGAGACGCATAGGTCTCAGTACTCTTAATCATGCTGGGGAGGGTTTCAT
AAGAGACCCATGCCGTCTCATTAGCTGCAGTCCGGCAAAAAAGGGCAAGGTGTCACCACCCTGCCCTTTT
TCTTTAAAACCGAAAAGATTACTTCGCGTTATGCAGGCTTCCTCGCTCACTGACTCGCTGCGCTCGGTCG
TTCGGCTGCGGCGAGCGGTATCAGCTCACTCAAAGGCGGTAATACGGTTATCCACAGAATCAGGGGATAA
CGCAGGAAAGAACATGTGAGCAAAAGGCCAGCAAAAGGCCAGGAACCGTAAAAAGGCCGCGTTGCTGGCG
TTTTTCCACAGGCTCCGCCCCCCTGACGAGCATCACAAAAATCGACGCTCAAGTCAGAGGTGGCGAAACC
CGACAGGACTATAAAGATACCAGGCGTTTCCCCCTGGAAGCTCCCTCGTGCGCTCTCCTGTTCCGACCCT
GCCGCTTACCGGATACCTGTCCGCCTTTCTCCCTTCGGGAAGCGTGGCGCTTTCTCATAGCTCACGCTGT
AGGTATCTCAGTTCGGTGTAGGTCGTTCGCTCCAAGCTGGGCTGTGTGCACGAACCCCCCGTTCAGCCCG
ACCGCTGCGCCTTATCCGGTAACTATCGTCTTGAGTCCAACCCGGTAAGACACGACTTATCGCCACTGGC
AGCAGCCACTGGTAACAGGATTAGCAGAGCGAGGTATGTAGGCGGTGCTACAGAGTTCTTGAAGTGGTGG
CCTAACTACGGCTACACTAGAAGAACAGTATTTGGTATCTGCGCTCTGCTGAAGCCAGTTACCTTCGGAA
AAAGAGTTGGTAGCTCTTGATCCGGCAAACAAACCACCGCTGGTAGCGGTGGTTTTTTTGTTTGCAAGCA
GCAGATTACGCGCAGAAAAAAAGGATCTCAA
Features (pLannotate 1.2.2; 7 found; start..end, strand, type, name):
    183..277     -  terminator     lambda t0 terminator: transcription terminator from phage lambda
    301..957     -  CDS            cat: CAT_ECOLX - Experimental evidence at protein level: Swiss-Prot protein existence level 1. This enzyme is an effector of chloramphenicol resistance in bacteria. From Escherichia coli. This protein is used as a marker in many commonly used cloning vectors, such as pACYC184.
    958..1055    -  promoter       cat promoter: promoter of the E. coli cat gene encoding chloramphenicol acetyltransferase
   1141..1184    -  terminator     bacterial terminator: putative bacterial transcription terminator
   1187..1206    +  misc_feature   BioBrick prefix: BioBrick prefix for parts that start with "ATG"
   1291..1348    +  terminator     his operon terminator: This putative transcriptin terminator from the E. coli his operon has a 2-bp deletion introduced during synthesis. Its efficiency has not been determined.
   1543..2131    -  rep_origin     ori: high-copy-number ColE1/pMB1/pBR322/pUC origin of replication
