[The description below was written by a language model from this plasmid's Addgene catalogue record and pLannotate feature annotations shown in this document.]
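Description:
pBP-R_MCD7 is a small (about 2.1 kb) bacterial part-storage plasmid built on the iGEM pSB1C3 backbone, catalogued as a "Type 0 RBS part". It carries a synthetic ribosome binding site element named MCD7, described as medium strength. The record lists the vector type as bacterial expression, but no promoter-driven coding payload is annotated. The plasmid appears to serve mainly as a carrier for a single regulatory part, presumably one intended to be lifted out and combined with promoters, coding sequences and terminators in a modular assembly scheme. The record does not specify that assembly standard or the flanking sites. The insert was introduced by Gibson cloning and carries no noted mutations.

Propagation relies on a high-copy ColE1/pMB1/pUC-type origin of replication. Selection is through the E. coli cat gene, encoding chloramphenicol acetyltransferase, which is expressed from its native cat promoter and followed by the phage lambda t0 terminator.

The RBS part itself was not annotated by the automated feature detection, which is not surprising for so short a synthetic element. By position, it most likely sits in the roughly 80 nt unannotated gap between the BioBrick prefix and the his operon terminator. That cloning region is bracketed by a putative bacterial terminator upstream and the his operon terminator downstream, an arrangement typical of pSB1C3 that insulates the part site from transcriptional read-through to and from the backbone. The plasmid is most plausibly used as a source of a defined, intermediate-strength translation initiation element for tuning protein expression levels in engineered bacterial genetic circuits.
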