Addgene plasmid #204094: pBP-R_MCD7
Purpose: Type 0 RBS part
Depositing lab: Mikhail Shapiro. Depositing organization: California Institute of Technology.
Backbone
  Vector backbone: pSB1C3
  Backbone manufacturer: iGEM
  Vector type: Bacterial Expression
Growth in bacteria
  Bacterial resistance: Chloramphenicol, 25 μg/mL
  Growth temperature: 37°C
  Growth strain: NEB Stable
  Copy number: High Copy
Gene/Insert
  Gene/Insert name: MCD7 medium RBS
  Species: Synthetic
  Mutation: None
  Cloning method: Gibson Cloning
Terms and licenses: Academic/Nonprofit Terms; Industry Terms: Not Available to Industry
How to cite: pBP-R_MCD7 was a gift from Mikhail Shapiro (Addgene plasmid # 204094 ; http://n2t.net/addgene:204094 ; RRID:Addgene_204094)
